>Addgene plasmid #159096 | pFX-mito-EGFP | addgene full sequence | sequence record 354796 | Addgene NGS Result
TAGTTATTAATAGTAATCAATTACGGGGTCATTAGTTCATAGCCCATATATGGAGTTCCGCGTTACATAA
CTTACGGTAAATGGCCCGCCTGGCTGACCGCCCAACGACCCCCGCCCATTGACGTCAATAATGACGTATG
TTCCCATAGTAACGCCAATAGGGACTTTCCATTGACGTCAATGGGTGGAGTATTTACGGTAAACTGCCCA
CTTGGCAGTACATCAAGTGTATCATATGCCAAGTACGCCCCCTATTGACGTCAATGACGGTAAATGGCCC
GCCTGGCATTATGCCCAGTACATGACCTTATGGGACTTTCCTACTTGGCAGTACATCTACGTATTAGTCA
TCGCTATTACCATGGTGATGCGGTTTTGGCAGTACATCAATGGGCGTGGATAGCGGTTTGACTCACGGGG
ATTTCCAAGTCTCCACCCCATTGACGTCAATGGGAGTTTGTTTTGGCACCAAAATCAACGGGACTTTCCA
AAATGTCGTAACAACTCCGCCCCATTGACGCAAATGGGCGGTAGGCGTGTACGGTGGGAGGTCTATATAA
GCAGAGCTGGTTTAGTGAACCGTCAGATCCGCTAGCGCTACCGGTTCTAGAGCCATGCTCGAGATGTCCG
TCCTGACGCCGCTGCTGCTGCGGGGCTTGACAGGCTCGGCCCGGCGGCTCCCAGTGCCGCGCGCCAAGAT
CCATTCGTTGGGGGATCCACCGGTCGCCACCTGCGGCCGCGGAGGATCCGGAGGAGAATTCACCATGGTG
AGCAAGGGCGAGGAGCTGTTCACCGGGGTGGTGCCCATCCTGGTCGAGCTGGACGGCGACGTAAACGGCC
ACAAGTTCAGCGTGTCCGGCGAGGGCGAGGGCGATGCCACCTACGGCAAGCTGACCCTGAAGTTCATCTG
CACCACCGGCAAGCTGCCCGTGCCCTGGCCCACCCTCGTGACCACCCTGACCTACGGCGTGCAGTGCTTC
AGCCGCTACCCCGACCACATGAAGCAGCACGACTTCTTCAAGTCCGCCATGCCCGAAGGCTACGTCCAGG
AGCGCACCATCTTCTTCAAGGACGACGGCAACTACAAGACCCGCGCCGAGGTGAAGTTCGAGGGCGACAC
CCTGGTGAACCGCATCGAGCTGAAGGGCATCGACTTCAAGGAGGACGGCAACATCCTGGGGCACAAGCTG
GAGTACAACTACAACAGCCACAACGTCTATATCATGGCCGACAAGCAGAAGAACGGCATCAAGGTGAACT
TCAAGATCCGCCACAACATCGAGGACGGCAGCGTGCAGCTCGCCGACCACTACCAGCAGAACACCCCCAT
CGGCGACGGCCCCGTGCTGCTGCCCGACAACCACTACCTGAGCACCCAGTCCGCCCTGAGCAAAGACCCC
AACGAGAAGCGCGATCACATGGTCCTGCTGGAGTTCGTGACCGCCGCCGGGATCACTCTCGGCATGGACG
AGCTGTACAAGAGATCTCTGACTGACTGAGATGCGCGGATGTCGAACGGCAGTTCGGCCGAATAGGCCGA
CAGCCGGCCGTCGGCCGACGACACGGCCAGGGCCGGCGGGGATCCACCGGATCTAGATAACTGATCATAA
TCAGCCATACCACATTTGTAGAGGTTTTACTTGCTTTAAAAAACCTCCCACACCTCCCCCTGAACCTGAA
ACATAAAATGAATGCAATTGTTGTTGTTAACTTGTTTATTGCAGCTTATAATGGTTACAAATAAAGCAAT
AGCATCACAAATTTCACAAATAAAGCATTTTTTTCACTGCATTCTAGTTGTGGTTTGTCCAAACTCATCA
ATGTATCTTAAGGCGTAAATTGTAAGCGTTAATATTTTGTTAAAATTCGCGTTAAATTTTTGTTAAATCA
GCTCATTTTTTAACCAATAGGCCGAAATCGGCAAAATCCCTTATAAATCAAAAGAATAGACCGAGATAGG
GT
[37 nt withheld, positions 1963-1999]
AAAGAACGTGGACTCCAACGTCAAAGG
[49 nt withheld, positions 2027-2075]
T
[91 nt withheld, positions 2077-2167]
G
[124 nt withheld, positions 2169-2292]
CAGGTGGCACTTTTCGGGGAAATGTGCGCGGAACCCCTATTTGTTTATTTTTCTAAATACATTCAAATAT
GTATCCGCTCATGAGACAATAACCCTGATAAATGCTTCAATAATATTGAAAAAGGAAGAGTCCTGAGGCG
GAAAGAACCAGCTGTGGAATGTGTGTCAGTTAGGGTGTGGAAAGTCCCCAGGCTCCCCAGCAGGCAGAAG
TATGCAAAGCATGCATCTCAATTAGTCAGCAACCAGGTGTGGAAAGTCCCCAGGCTCCCCAGCAGGCAGA
AGTATGCAAAGCATGCATCTCAATTAGTCAGCAACCATAGTCCCGCCCCTAACTCCGCCCATCCCGCCCC
TAACTCCGCCCAGTTCCGCCCATTCTCCGCCCCATGGCTGACTAATTTTTTTTATTTATGCAGAGGCCGA
GGCCGCCTCGGCCTCTGAGCTATTCCAGAAGTAGTGAGGAGGCTTTTTTGGAGGCCTAGGCTTTTGCAAA
GATCGATCAAGAGACAGGATGAGGATCGTTTCGCATGATTGAACAAGATGGATTGCACGCAGGTTCTCCG
GCCGCTTGGGTGGAGAGGCTATTCGGCTATGACTGGGCACAACAGACAATCGGCTGCTCTGATGCCGCCG
TGTTCCGGCTGTCAGCGCAGGGGCGCCCGGTTCTTTTTGTCAAGACCGACCTGTCCGGTGCCCTGAATGA
ACTGCAAGACGAGGCAGCGCGGCTATCGTGGCTGGCCACGACGGGCGTTCCTTGCGCAGCTGTGCTCGAC
GTTGTCACTGAAGCGGGAAGGGACTGGCTGCTATTGGGCGAAGTGCCGGGGCAGGATCTCCTGTCATCTC
ACCTTGCTCCTGCCGAGAAAGTATCCATCATGGCTGATGCAATGCGGCGGCTGCATACGCTTGATCCGGC
TACCTGCCCATTCGACCACCAAGCGAAACATCGCATCGAGCGAGCACGTACTCGGATGGAAGCCGGTCTT
GTCGATCAGGATGATCTGGACGAAGAGCATCAGGGGCTCGCGCCAGCCGAACTGTTCGCCAGGCTCAAGG
CGAGCATGCCCGACGGCGAGGATCTCGTCGTGACCCATGGCGATGCCTGCTTGCCGAATATCATGGTGGA
AAATGGCCGCTTTTCTGGATTCATCGACTGTGGCCGGCTGGGTGTGGCGGACCGCTATCAGGACATAGCG
TTGGCTACCCGTGATATTGCTGAAGAGCTTGGCGGCGAATGGGCTGACCGCTTCCTCGTGCTTTACGGTA
TCGCCGCTCCCGATTCGCAGCGCATCGCCTTCTATCGCCTTCTTGACGAGTTCTTCTGAGCGGGACTCTG
GGGTTCGAAATGACCGACCAAGCGACGCCCAACCTGCCATCACGAGATTTCGATTCCACCGCCGCCTTCT
ATGAAAGGTTGGGCTTCGGAATCGTTTTCCGGGACGCCGGCTGGATGATCCTCCAGCGCGGGGATCTCAT
GCTGGAGTTCTTCGCCCACCCTAGGGGGAGGCTAACTGAAACACGGAAGGAGACAATACCGGAAGGAACC
CGCGCTATGACGGCAATAAAAAGACAGAATAAAACGCACGGTGTTGGGTCGTTTGTTCATAAACGCGGGG
TTCGGTCCCAGGGCTGGCACTCTGTCGATACCCCACCGAGACCCCATTGGGGCCAATACGCCCGCGTTTC
TTCCTTTTCCCCACCCCACCCCCCAAGTTCGGGTGAAGGCCCAGGGCTCGCAGCCAACGTCGGGGCGGCA
GGCCCTGCCATAGCCTCAGGTTACTCATATATACTTTAGATTGATTTAAAACTTCATTTTTAATTTAAAA
GGATCTAGGTGAAGATCCTTTTTGATAATCTCATGACCAAAATCCCTTAACGTGAGTTTTCGTTCCACTG
AGCGTCAGACCCCGTAGAAAAGATCAAAGGATCTTCTTGAGATCCTTTTTTTCTGCGCGTAATCTGCTGC
TTGCAAACAAAAAAACCACCGCTACCAGCGGTGGTTTGTTTGCCGGATCAAGAGCTACCAACTCTTTTTC
CGAAGGTAACTGGCTTCAGCAGAGCGCAGATACCAAATACTGTTCTTCTAGTGTAGCCGTAGTTAGGCCA
CCACTTCAAGAACTCTGTAGCACCGCCTACATACCTCGCTCTGCTAATCCTGTTACCAGTGGCTGCTGCC
AGTGGCGATAAGTCGTGTCTTACCGGGTTGGACTCAAGACGATAGTTACCGGATAAGGCGCAGCGGTCGG
GCTGAACGGGGGGTTCGTGCACACAGCCCAGCTTGGAGCGAACGACCTACACCGAACTGAGATACCTACA
GCGTGAGCTATGAGAAAGCGCCACGCTTCCCGAAGGGAGAAAGGCGGACAGGTATCCGGTAAGCGGCAGG
GTCGGAACAGGAGAGCGCACGAGGGAGCTTCCAGGGGGAAACGCCTGGTATCTTTATAGTCCTGTCGGGT
TTCGCCACCTCTGACTTGAGCGTCGATTTTTGTGATGCTCGTCAGGGGGGCGGAGCCTATGGAAAAACGC
CAGCAACGCGGCCTTTTTACGGTTCCTGGCCTTTTGCTGGCCTTTTGCTCACATGTTCTTTCCTGCGTTA
TCCCCTGATTCTGTGGATAACCGTATTACCGCCATGCAT
Features (pLannotate 1.2.2; 14 found; start..end, strand, type, name):
     61..364     +  enhancer       CMV enhancer: human cytomegalovirus immediate early enhancer
    365..568     +  promoter       CMV promoter: human cytomegalovirus (CMV) immediate early promoter
    624..698     +  CDS            COX8 presequence: mitochondrial presequence of human cytochrome c oxidase subunit VIII (Rizutto et al., 1989)
    765..1481    +  CDS            EGFP: EGFP is a basic (constitutively fluorescent) green fluorescent protein published in 1996, derived from Aequorea victoria. It is reported to be a rapidly-maturing weak dimer with moderate acid sensitivity.
   1602..1686    +  CDS            large T antigen (fragment): large T antigen from SV40 (simian virus 40)
   1709..1830    +  polyA_signal   SV40 poly(A) signal: SV40 polyadenylation signal
   1864..2292    -  rep_origin     f1 ori (sequence partly withheld): f1 bacteriophage origin of replication; arrow indicates direction of (+) strand synthesis
   2319..2423    +  promoter       AmpR promoter: bla
   2425..2782    +  promoter       SV40 promoter: SV40 enhancer and early promoter
   2817..3611    +  CDS            NeoR/KanR: aminoglycoside phosphotransferase from Tn5; aph(3')-II (or nptII); confers resistance to neomycin, kanamycin, and G418 (Geneticin®)
   3632..3784    +  CDS            ble (fragment): BLE_KLEPN - Experimental evidence at protein level: Swiss-Prot protein existence level 1. Binding protein with a strong affinity to the bleomycin family of antibiotics. Binds to CL990; an antimitotic-antibiotic compound. From Klebsiella pneumoniae.
   3843..3890    +  polyA_signal   HSV TK poly(A) signal: herpes simplex virus thymidine kinase polyadenylation signal (Cole and Stacy, 1985)
   3981..3997    -  polyA_signal   bGH poly(A) signal (fragment): bovine growth hormone polyadenylation signal
   4219..4807    +  rep_origin     ori: high-copy-number ColE1/pMB1/pBR322/pUC origin of replication
