[The description below was written by a language model from this plasmid's Addgene catalogue record and pLannotate feature annotations shown in this document.]
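Description:
pFX-mito-EGFP is a mammalian expression plasmid built on the pFX backbone for producing EGFP targeted to mitochondria. It is maintained in E. coli as a high-copy plasmid through a ColE1/pUC-type origin and also carries an f1 phage origin. A single NeoR/KanR gene (Tn5 aminoglycoside phosphotransferase) serves both hosts. A bacterial bla-type promoter drives it for kanamycin selection in bacteria. An adjacent SV40 enhancer/early promoter drives it for G418 selection of transfected mammalian cells, with an HSV TK polyadenylation signal downstream. Short annotated fragments of a ble gene, SV40 large T antigen and a bGH poly(A) signal appear to be backbone remnants rather than functional units.

The expression cassette uses the human CMV immediate early enhancer and promoter to drive an open reading frame. In it, the mitochondrial presequence of human cytochrome c oxidase subunit VIII (COX8) sits at the N terminus of EGFP, followed by an SV40 poly(A) signal. The COX8 presequence directs import of the fusion into mitochondria, so the construct acts as a constitutive green fluorescent mitochondrial marker.

The catalogue's insert field names mCherry with a mitochondria-targeting sequence. However, the plasmid name, the stated purpose and the sequence-derived feature table all indicate EGFP, so the mCherry entry looks like a catalogue error. The sequenced record (4,921 nt) is also slightly longer than the listed total size of 4,843 bp. The associated study examined how the folding latency of fluorescent proteins affects the mitochondrial localization of fusion proteins, which suggests the plasmid belongs to a comparison of mitochondria-targeted fluorescent proteins.
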