Addgene plasmid #159096: pFX-mito-EGFP
Purpose: Express EGFP with mitochondria-targeting sequence in mammalian cells
Depositing lab: Yusuke Ohba. Publication: Folding Latency of Fluorescent Proteins Affects the Mitochondrial Localization of Fusion Proteins. Kashiwagi S, Fujioka Y, Satoh AO, Yoshida A, Fujioka M, Nepal P, Tsuzuki A, Aoki O, Paudel S, Sasajima H, Ohba Y. Cell Struct Funct. 2019 Dec 26;44(2):183-194. doi: 10.1247/csf.19028. Epub 2019 Nov 15. PubMed 31735740.
Backbone
  Vector backbone: pFX
  Backbone size w/o insert (bp): 3979
  Total vector size (bp): 4843
  Vector type: Mammalian Expression
  Selectable markers: Neomycin (select with G418)
Growth in bacteria
  Bacterial resistance: Kanamycin, 50 μg/mL
  Growth temperature: 37°C
  Growth strain: DH5alpha
  Copy number: High Copy
Gene/Insert
  Gene/Insert name: mCherry with mitochondria-targeting sequence
  Insert size (bp): 864
  Promoter: CMV
  Tag / fusion protein: the mitochondria-targeting sequence of the cytochrome c oxidase subunit VIII (N terminal on insert)
  Cloning method: Restriction Enzyme; 5′ cloning site XhiI (not destroyed); 3′ cloning site BglII (not destroyed)
  Sequencing primers: 5′ none; 3′ none
Terms and licenses: Academic/Nonprofit Terms; Industry Terms: Not Available to Industry
How to cite: pFX-mito-EGFP was a gift from Yusuke Ohba (Addgene plasmid # 159096 ; http://n2t.net/addgene:159096 ; RRID:Addgene_159096)
